LOCUS       Exported 8203 bp ds-DNA circular SYN 12-MAY-2021
DEFINITION  synthetic circular DNA
ACCESSION   .
VERSION     .
KEYWORDS    pRK7-FLAG-TSC1
SOURCE      synthetic DNA construct
  ORGANISM  synthetic DNA construct
REFERENCE   1 (bases 1 to 8203)
  AUTHORS   Tee AR, Fingar DC, Manning BD, Kwiatkowski DJ, Cantley LC, Blenis J
  TITLE     Tuberous sclerosis complex-1 and -2 gene products function together
            to inhibit mammalian target of rapamycin (mTOR)-mediated downstream
            signaling.
  JOURNAL   Proc Natl Acad Sci U S A. 2002 Oct 15. 99(21):13571-6.
  PUBMED    12271141
REFERENCE   2 (bases 1 to 8203)
  AUTHORS   .
  TITLE     Direct Submission
  JOURNAL   Exported May 12, 2021 from SnapGene Server 1.1.58
            http://www.snapgene.com
FEATURES             Location/Qualifiers
     source          1..8203
                     /organism="synthetic DNA construct"
                     /mol_type="other DNA"
     enhancer        14..393
                     /label=CMV enhancer
                     /note="human cytomegalovirus immediate early enhancer"
     promoter        394..597
                     /label=CMV promoter
                     /note="human cytomegalovirus (CMV) immediate early
                     promoter"
     primer_bind     548..568
                     /label=CMV-F
                     /note="Human CMV immediate early promoter, forward primer"
     primer_bind     594..618
                     /label=LNCX
                     /note="Human CMV promoter, forward primer"
     promoter        828..846
                     /label=SP6 promoter
                     /note="promoter for bacteriophage SP6 RNA polymerase"
     primer_bind     828..845
                     /label=SP6
                     /note="SP6 promoter, forward primer"
     primer_bind     859..878
                     /label=pMT2-F
                     /note="Synthetic intron, forward primer"
     CDS             933..956
                     /codon_start=1
                     /product="FLAG(R) epitope tag, followed by an enterokinase
                     cleavage site"
                     /label=FLAG
                     /translation="DYKDDDDK"
     regulatory      4455..4464
                     /regulatory_class="other"
                     /note="vertebrate consensus sequence for strong initiation
                     of translation (Kozak, 1987)"
     polyA_signal    4468..4602
                     /label=SV40 poly(A) signal
                     /note="SV40 polyadenylation signal"
     primer_bind     complement(4505..4524)
                     /label=SV40pA-R
                     /note="SV40 polyA, reverse primer"
     primer_bind     4559..4578
                     /label=EBV-rev
                     /note="SV40 polyA terminator, reverse primer"
     promoter        4675..5032
                     /label=SV40 promoter
                     /note="SV40 enhancer and early promoter"
     primer_bind     complement(4698..4718)
                     /label=pBABE 3'
                     /note="SV40 enhancer, reverse primer for pBABE vectors"
     rep_origin      4883..5018
                     /label=SV40 ori
                     /note="SV40 origin of replication"
     primer_bind     4945..4964
                     /label=SV40pro-F
                     /note="SV40 promoter/origin, forward primer"
     primer_bind     complement(5052..5069)
                     /label=M13 Forward
                     /note="In lacZ gene. Also called M13-F20 or M13 (-21)
                     Forward"
     primer_bind     complement(5052..5068)
                     /label=M13 fwd
                     /note="common sequencing primer, one of multiple similar
                     variants"
     primer_bind     complement(5061..5083)
                     /label=M13/pUC Forward
                     /note="In lacZ gene"
     rep_origin      5281..5736
                     /direction=RIGHT
                     /label=f1 ori
                     /note="f1 bacteriophage origin of replication; arrow
                     indicates direction of (+) strand synthesis"
     primer_bind     complement(5368..5387)
                     /label=F1ori-R
                     /note="F1 origin, reverse primer"
     primer_bind     5578..5599
                     /label=F1ori-F
                     /note="F1 origin, forward primer"
     primer_bind     complement(5753..5772)
                     /label=pRS-marker
                     /note="pRS vectors, use to sequence yeast selectable
                     marker"
     primer_bind     5907..5929
                     /label=pGEX 3'
                     /note="pGEX vectors, reverse primer"
     primer_bind     complement(5982..6000)
                     /label=pBRforEco
                     /note="pBR322 vectors, upsteam of EcoRI site, forward
                     primer"
     promoter        6068..6172
                     /gene="bla"
                     /label=AmpR promoter
     CDS             6173..7033
                     /codon_start=1
                     /gene="bla"
                     /product="beta-lactamase"
                     /label=AmpR
                     /note="confers resistance to ampicillin, carbenicillin, and
                     related antibiotics"
                     /translation="MSIQHFRVALIPFFAAFCLPVFAHPETLVKVKDAEDQLGARVGYM
                     ELDLNSGKILESFRPEERFPMMSTFKVLLCGAVLSRDDAGQEQLGRRIHYSQNDLVEYS
                     PATEKHLTDGMTVRELCSAAITMSDNTAANLLLTTIGGPKELTAFLHNMGDHVTRLDRW
                     EPELNEAIPNDERDTTMPAAMATTLRKLLTGELLTLASRQQLIDWMEADKVAGPLLRSA
                     LPAGWFIADKSGAGERGSRGIIAALGPDGKPSRIVVIYTTGSQATMDERNRQIAEIGAS
                     LIKHW"
     primer_bind     complement(6391..6410)
                     /label=Amp-R
                     /note="Ampicillin resistance gene, reverse primer"
     rep_origin      7204..7792
                     /direction=RIGHT
                     /label=ori
                     /note="high-copy-number ColE1/pMB1/pBR322/pUC origin of
                     replication"
     primer_bind     7693..7712
                     /label=pBR322ori-F
                     /note="pBR322 origin, forward primer"
     primer_bind     7946..7963
                     /label=L4440
                     /note="L4440 vector, forward primer"
     promoter        8116..8146
                     /label=lac promoter
                     /note="promoter for the E. coli lac operon"
     protein_bind    8154..8170
                     /label=lac operator
                     /bound_moiety="lac repressor encoded by lacI"
                     /note="The lac repressor binds to the lac operator to
                     inhibit transcription in E. coli. This inhibition can be
                     relieved by adding lactose or
                     isopropyl-beta-D-thiogalactopyranoside (IPTG)."
     primer_bind     8159..8181
                     /label=M13/pUC Reverse
                     /note="In lacZ gene"
     primer_bind     8178..8194
                     /label=M13 rev
                     /note="common sequencing primer, one of multiple similar
                     variants"
     primer_bind     8178..8194
                     /label=M13 Reverse
                     /note="In lacZ gene. Also called M13-rev"
ORIGIN
        1 ttcgagctcg cccgacattg attattgact agttattaat agtaatcaat tacggggtca
       61 ttagttcata gcccatatat ggagttccgc gttacataac ttacggtaaa tggcccgcct
      121 ggctgaccgc ccaacgaccc ccgcccattg acgtcaataa tgacgtatgt tcccatagta
      181 acgccaatag ggactttcca ttgacgtcaa tgggtggagt atttacggta aactgcccac
      241 ttggcagtac atcaagtgta tcatatgcca agtacgcccc ctattgacgt caatgacggt
      301 aaatggcccg cctggcatta tgcccagtac atgaccttat gggactttcc tacttggcag
      361 tacatctacg tattagtcat cgctattacc atggtgatgc ggttttggca gtacatcaat
      421 gggcgtggat agcggtttga ctcacgggga tttccaagtc tccaccccat tgacgtcaat
      481 gggagtttgt tttggcacca aaatcaacgg gactttccaa aatgtcgtaa caactccgcc
      541 ccattgacgc aaatgggcgg taggcgtgta cggtgggagg tctatataag cagagctcgt
      601 ttagtgaacc gtcagatcgc ctggagacgc catccacgct gttttgacct ccatagaaga
      661 caccgggacc gatccagcct ccgcggccgg gaacggtgca ttggaacgcg gattccccgt
      721 gccaagagtg acgtaagtac cgcctataga gtctataggc ccaccccctt ggcttcgtta
      781 gaacgcggct acaattaata cataacctta tgtatcatac acatacgatt taggtgacac
      841 tatagaataa catccacttt gcctttctct ccacaggtgt ccactcccag gtccaactgc
      901 acctcggttc taagcttctg caggtcgaca tggactataa ggacgatgat gacaaagccc
      961 aacaagcaaa tgtcggggag cttcttgcca tgctggactc ccccatgctg ggtgtgcggg
     1021 acgacgtgac agctgtcttt aaagagaacc tcaattctga ccgtggccct atgcttgtaa
     1081 acaccttggt ggattattac ctggaaacca gctctcagcc ggcattgcac atcctgacca
     1141 ccttgcaaga gccacatgac aagcacctct tggacaggat taacgaatat gtgggcaaag
     1201 ccgccactcg tttatccatc ctctcgttac tgggtcatgt cataagactg cagccatctt
     1261 ggaagcataa gctctctcaa gcacctcttt tgccttcttt actaaaatgt ctcaagatgg
     1321 acactgacgt cgttgtcctc acaacaggcg tcttggtgtt gataaccatg ctaccaatga
     1381 ttccacagtc tgggaaacag catcttcttg atttctttga catttttggc cgtctgtcat
     1441 catggtgcct gaagaaaccg ggccacgtgg cggaagtcta tcttgtccat ctccatgcca
     1501 gtgtgtacgc actctttcat cgcctttatg gaatgtaccc ttgcaacttc gtctcctttt
     1561 tgcgttctca ttacagtatg aaagaaaacc tggagacttt tgaagaagtg gtcaagccaa
     1621 tgatggagca tgtgcgaatt catccggaat tagtgactgg atccaaggac catgagctgg
     1681 accctcgaag gtggaagaga ttagaaactc atgatgttgt gatcgagtgt gccaaaatct
     1741 ctctggatcc cacagaagcc tcatatgaag atggctattc tgtgtctcac caaatctcag
     1801 cccgctttcc tcatcgttca gccgatgtca ccaccagccc ttatgctgac acacagaata
     1861 gctatgggtg tgctacttct accccttact ccacgtctcg gctgatgttg ttaaatatgc
     1921 cagggcagct acctcagact ctgagttccc catcgacacg gctgataact gaaccaccac
     1981 aagctactct ttggagccca tctatggttt gtggtatgac cactcctcca acttctcctg
     2041 gaaatgtccc acctgatctg tcacaccctt acagtaaagt ctttggtaca actgcaggtg
     2101 gaaaaggaac tcctctggga accccagcaa cctctcctcc tccagcccca ctctgtcatt
     2161 cggatgacta cgtgcacatt tcactccccc aggccacagt cacacccccc aggaaggaag
     2221 agagaatgga ttctgcaaga ccatgtctac acagacaaca ccatcttctg aatgacagag
     2281 gatcagaaga gccacctggc agcaaaggtt ctgtcactct aagtgatctt ccagggtttt
     2341 taggtgatct ggcctctgaa gaagatagta ttgaaaaaga taaagaagaa gctgcaatat
     2401 ctagagaact ttctgagatc accacagcag aggcagagcc tgtggttcct cgaggaggct
     2461 ttgactctcc cttttaccga gacagtctcc caggttctca gcggaagacc cactcggcag
     2521 cctccagttc tcagggcgcc agcgtgaacc ctgagccttt acactcctcc ctggacaagc
     2581 ttgggcctga cacaccaaag caagccttta ctcccataga cctgccctgc ggcagtgctg
     2641 atgaaagccc tgcgggagac agggaatgcc agacttcttt ggagaccagt atcttcactc
     2701 ccagtccttg taaaattcca cctccgacga gagtgggctt tggaagcggg cagcctcccc
     2761 cgtatgatca tctttttgag gtggcattgc caaagacagc ccatcatttt gtcatcagga
     2821 agactgagga gctgttaaag aaagcaaaag gaaacacaga ggaagatggt gtgccctcta
     2881 cctccccaat ggaagtgctg gacagactga tacagcaggg agcagacgcg cacagcaagg
     2941 agctgaacaa gttgccttta cccagcaagt ctgtcgactg gacccacttt ggaggctctc
     3001 ctccttcaga tgagatccgc accctccgag accagttgct tttactgcac aaccagttac
     3061 tctatgagcg ttttaagagg cagcagcatg ccctccggaa caggcggctc ctccgcaagg
     3121 tgatcaaagc agcagctctg gaggaacata atgctgccat gaaagatcag ttgaagttac
     3181 aagagaagga catccagatg tggaaggtta gtctgcagaa agaacaagct agatacaatc
     3241 agctccagga gcagcatgac actatggtaa ccaagctcca cagccagatc agacagctgc
     3301 agcatgaccg agaggaattc tacaaccaga gccaggaatt acagacgaag ctggaggact
     3361 gcaggaacat gattgcggag ctgcggatgg aactgaagaa ggccaacaac aaggtgtgtc
     3421 acactgagct gctgctcagt caggtttccc aaaagctctc aaacagtgag tcggtccagc
     3481 agcagatgga gttcttgaac aggcagctgt tggttcttgg ggaggtcaac gagctctatt
     3541 tggaacaact gcagaacaag cactcagata ccacaaagga agtagaaatg atgaaagccg
     3601 cctatcggaa agagctagaa aaaaacagaa gccatgttct ccagcagact cagaggcttg
     3661 atacctccca aaaacggatt ttggaactgg aatctcacct ggccaagaaa gaccaccttc
     3721 ttttggaaca gaagaaatat ctagaggatg tcaaactcca ggcaagagga cagctgcagg
     3781 ccgcagagag caggtatgag gctcagaaaa ggataaccca ggtgtttgaa ttggagatct
     3841 tagatttata tggcaggttg gagaaagatg gcctcctgaa aaaacttgaa gaagaaaaag
     3901 cagaagcagc tgaagcagca gaagaaaggc ttgactgttg taatgacggg tgctcagatt
     3961 ccatggtagg gcacaatgaa gaggcatctg gccacaacgg tgagaccaag acccccaggc
     4021 ccagcagcgc ccggggcagt agtggaagca gaggtggtgg aggcagcagc agcagcagca
     4081 gcgagctttc taccccagag aaacccccac accagagggc aggcccattc agcagtcggt
     4141 gggagacgac tatgggagaa gcgtctgcca gcatccccac cactgtgggc tcacttccca
     4201 gttcaaaaag cttcctgggt atgaaggctc gagagttatt tcgtaataag agcgagagcc
     4261 agtgtgatga ggacggcatg accagtagcc tttctgagag cctaaagaca gaactgggca
     4321 aagacttggg tgtggaagcc aagattcccc tgaacctaga tggccctcac ccgtctcccc
     4381 cgaccccgga cagtgttgga cagctacata tcatggacta caatgagact catcatgaac
     4441 acagctaatc gatggccgcc atggcccaac ttgtttattg cagcttataa tggttacaaa
     4501 taaagcaata gcatcacaaa tttcacaaat aaagcatttt tttcactgca ttctagttgt
     4561 ggtttgtcca aactcatcaa tgtatcttat catgtctgga tcgatcggga attaattcgg
     4621 cgcagcacca tggcctgaaa taacctctga aagaggaact tggttaggta ccttctgagg
     4681 cggaaagaac cagctgtgga atgtgtgtca gttagggtgt ggaaagtccc caggctcccc
     4741 agcaggcaga agtatgcaaa gcatgcatct caattagtca gcaaccaggt gtggaaagtc
     4801 cccaggctcc ccagcaggca gaagtatgca aagcatgcat ctcaattagt cagcaaccat
     4861 agtcccgccc ctaactccgc ccatcccgcc cctaactccg cccagttccg cccattctcc
     4921 gccccatggc tgactaattt tttttattta tgcagaggcc gaggccgcct cggcctgtga
     4981 gctattccag aagtagtgag gaggcttttt tggaggccta ggcttttgca aaaagctgtt
     5041 aacagcttgg cactggccgt cgttttacaa cgtcgtgact gggaaaaccc tggcgttacc
     5101 caacttaatc gccttgcagc acatcccccc ttcgccacct ggcgtaatag cgaagaggcc
     5161 cgcaccgatc gcccttccca acagttgcgt agcctgaatg gcgaatggcg cctgatgcgg
     5221 tattttctcc ttacgcatct gtgcggtatt tcacaccgca tacgtcaaag caaccatagt
     5281 acgcgccctg tacgnnnnnn nnnnnnnnnn nnnnnnnnnn nnnnnnnnnn nnnnnnnnnn
     5341 nnnnnnnnnn nnnnnnnnnn nnnnnnnnnn nnnnnnnnnn nnnnnnnnnn nnnnnnnnnn
     5401 nnnncnnnnn nnnnnnnnnn nnnnnnnnnn nnnnnnnnnn nnnnnnnnnn nnnnnnnnnn
     5461 nnnnnnnnnn nnnnnnnnnn nnnnnnnnnn nnnnnnnnnn nnnnnnnnnn nnnnnnnnnn
     5521 nnnnnnnnnn nnnnnnnnnn nnnnnncctt tgacgttgga gtccacgttc tttaatagtg
     5581 gactcttgtt ccaaactgga acaacactca accctatctc gggctattct tttgatttat
     5641 aagggatttt gccgatttcg gcctattggt taaaaaatga gctgatttaa caaaaattta
     5701 acgcgaattt taacaaaata ttaacgttta caattttatg gtgcactctc agtacaatct
     5761 gctctgatgc cgcatagtta agccaactcc gctatcgcta cgtgactggg tcatggctgc
     5821 gccccgacac ccgccaacac ccgctgacgc gccctgacgg gcttgtctgc tcccggcatc
     5881 cgcttacaga caagctgtga ccgtctccgg gagctgcatg tgtcagaggt tttcaccgtc
     5941 atcaccgaaa cgcgcgaggc agtattcttg aagacgaaag ggcctcgtga tacgcctatt
     6001 tttataggtt aatgtcatga taataatggt ttcttagacg tcaggtggca cttttcgggg
     6061 aaatgtgcgc ggaaccccta tttgtttatt tttctaaata cattcaaata tgtatccgct
     6121 catgagacaa taaccctgat aaatgcttca ataatattga aaaaggaaga gtatgagtat
     6181 tcaacatttc cgtgtcgccc ttattccctt ttttgcggca ttttgccttc ctgtttttgc
     6241 tcacccagaa acgctggtga aagtaaaaga tgctgaagat cagttgggtg cacgagtggg
     6301 ttacatggaa ctggatctca acagcggtaa gatccttgag agttttcgcc ccgaagaacg
     6361 ttttccaatg atgagcactt ttaaagttct gctatgtggc gcggtattat cccgtgatga
     6421 cgccgggcaa gagcaactcg gtcgccgcat acactattct cagaatgact tggttgagta
     6481 ctcaccagcc acagaaaagc atcttacgga tggcatgaca gtaagagaat tatgcagtgc
     6541 tgccataacc atgagtgata acactgcggc caacttactt ctgacaacga tcggaggacc
     6601 gaaggagcta accgcttttt tgcacaacat gggggatcat gtaactcgcc ttgatcgttg
     6661 ggaaccggag ctgaatgaag ccataccaaa cgacgagcgt gacaccacga tgccagcagc
     6721 aatggcaaca acgttgcgca aactattaac tggcgaacta cttactctag cttcccggca
     6781 acaattaata gactggatgg aggcggataa agttgcagga ccacttctgc gctcggccct
     6841 tccggctggc tggtttattg ctgataaatc tggagccggt gagcgtgggt ctcgcggtat
     6901 cattgcagca ctggggccag atggtaagcc ctcccgtatc gtagttatct acacgacggg
     6961 gagtcaggca actatggatg aacgaaatag acagatcgct gagataggtg cctcactgat
     7021 taagcattgg taactgtcag accaagttta ctcatatata ctttagattg atttaaaact
     7081 tcatttttaa tttaaaagga tctaggtgaa gatccttttt gataatctca tgaccaaaat
     7141 cccttaacgt gagttttcgt tccactgagc gtcagacccc gtagaaaaga tcaaaggatc
     7201 ttcttgagat cctttttttc tgcgcgtaat ctgctgcttg caaacaaaaa aaccaccgct
     7261 accagcggtg gtttgtttgc cggatcaaga gctaccaact ctttttccga aggtaactgg
     7321 cttcagcaga gcgcagatac caaatactgt ccttctagtg tagccgtagt taggccacca
     7381 cttcaagaac tctgtagcac cgcctacata cctcgctctg ctaatcctgt taccagtggc
     7441 tgctgccagt ggcgataagt cgtgtcttac cgggttggac tcaagacgat agttaccgga
     7501 taaggcgcag cggtcgggct gaacgggggg ttcgtgcaca cagcccagct tggagcgaac
     7561 gacctacacc gaactgagat acctacagcg tgagcattga gaaagcgcca cgcttcccga
     7621 agggagaaag gcggacaggt atccggtaag cggcagggtc ggaacaggag agcgcacgag
     7681 ggagcttcca gggggaaacg cctggtatct ttatagtcct gtcgggtttc gccacctctg
     7741 acttgagcgt cgatttttgt gatgctcgtc aggggggcgg agcctatgga aaaacgccag
     7801 caacgcggcc tttttacggt tcctggcctt ttggtggcct tttgctcaca tgttctttcc
     7861 tgcgttatcc cctgattctg tggataaccg tattaccgcc tttgagtgag ctgataccgc
     7921 tcgccgcagc cgaacgaccg agcgcagcga gtcagtgagc gaggaagcgg aagagcgccc
     7981 aatacgcaaa ccgcctctcc ccgcgcgttg gccgattcat taatccagct ggcacgacag
     8041 gtttcccgac tggaaagcgg gcagtgagcg caacgcaatt aatgtgagtt acctcactca
     8101 ttaggcaccc caggctttac actttatgct tccggctcgt atgttgtgtg gaattgtgag
     8161 cggataacaa tttcacacag gaaacagcta tgaccatgat tac
//
