[The description below was written by a language model from this plasmid's Addgene catalogue record and the feature table of its GenBank file.]
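Description:
pRK7-FLAG-TSC1 is a mammalian expression plasmid of about 8.2 kb, built on the pRK7 backbone, that encodes human TSC1 (hamartin) with an N-terminal FLAG epitope. It is propagated in E. coli as a high-copy plasmid through a ColE1/pUC-type origin and selected with ampicillin via the bla (beta-lactamase) gene. An f1 origin is also present, which allows single-stranded DNA production. Remnants of the lac promoter/operator and M13 primer sites reflect the pUC-style ancestry of the backbone. The plasmid carries no mammalian selection marker, so it is suited to transient transfection.

Expression is driven by the human cytomegalovirus immediate early enhancer and promoter. Downstream of these lie an SP6 phage promoter, which can serve for in vitro transcription and as a sequencing primer site, and a primer site annotated as lying in a synthetic intron. The FLAG tag, which includes an enterokinase cleavage site, opens the reading frame. The roughly 3.5 kb TSC1 coding region that follows is not annotated as a feature in the table, but it fills the interval between the tag and the SV40 polyadenylation signal. An SV40 enhancer/early promoter segment containing the SV40 origin sits after the poly(A) signal and would permit episomal replication in cells expressing large T antigen. The cloning sites used are not recorded.

Repository sequencing found two amino acid substitutions, R768H and I812M, relative to the hamartin reference protein. The associated publication examined how the TSC1 and TSC2 gene products act together to inhibit mTOR-mediated downstream signaling. This fits use of the plasmid for overexpressing FLAG-tagged hamartin, which can be detected or immunoprecipitated through the epitope.
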