Addgene plasmid #8995: pRK7-FLAG-TSC1
Depositing lab: John Blenis. Depositing organization: Harvard Medical School. Publication: Tuberous sclerosis complex-1 and -2 gene products function together to inhibit mammalian target of rapamycin (mTOR)-mediated downstream signaling. Tee AR, Fingar DC, Manning BD, Kwiatkowski DJ, Cantley LC, Blenis J. Proc Natl Acad Sci U S A. 2002 Oct 15. 99(21):13571-6. 10.1073/pnas.202476899 PubMed 12271141.
Backbone
  Vector backbone: pRK7
  Backbone size w/o insert (bp): 4700
  Vector type: Mammalian Expression
Growth in bacteria
  Bacterial resistance: Ampicillin, 100 μg/mL
  Growth temperature: 37°C
  Growth strain: DH5alpha
  Copy number: High Copy
Gene/Insert
  Gene/Insert name: TSC1 (alt name: hamartin)
  Species: H. sapiens (human)
  Insert size (bp): 3500
  Entrez Gene: TSC1 (a.k.a. LAM, TSC)
  Tag / fusion protein: FLAG (N terminal on insert)
  Cloning method: Restriction Enzyme; 5′ cloning site N/A (unknown if destroyed); 3′ cloning site N/A (unknown if destroyed)
  Sequencing primers: 5′ SP6; 3′ SV40pA-R
Terms and licenses: Academic/Nonprofit Terms; Industry Terms: Not Available to Industry
Depositor comments: Addgene sequencing results find amino acid substitutions R768H and I812M compared to hamartin reference sequence NP_000359.1.
How to cite: pRK7-FLAG-TSC1 was a gift from John Blenis (Addgene plasmid # 8995 ; http://n2t.net/addgene:8995 ; RRID:Addgene_8995)
