>Addgene plasmid #8995 | pRK7-FLAG-TSC1 | addgene partial sequence | sequence record 17544 | 8995 with SP6
GTGTCCCTCCCAGGTCCACTGCACCTCGGTTCTAAGCTTCTGCAGGTCGACATGGACTATAAGGACGATG
ATGACAAAGCCCAACAAGCAAATGTCGGGGAGCTTCTTGCCATGCTGGACTCCCCCATGCTGGGTGTGCG
GGACGACGTGACAGCTGTCTTTAAAGAGAACCTCAATTCTGACCGTGGCCCTATGCTTGTAAACACCTTG
GTGGATTATTACCTGGAAACCAGCTCTCAGCCGGCATTGCACATCCTGACCACCTTGCAAGAGCCACATG
ACAAGCACCTCTTGGACAGGATTAACGAATATGTGGGCAAAGCCGCCACTCGTTTATCCATCCTCTCGTT
ACTGGGTCATGTCATAAGACTGCAGCCATCTTGGAAGCATAAGCTCTCTCAAGCACCTCTTTTGCCTTCT
TTACTAAAATGTCTCAAGATGGACACTGACGTCGTTGTCCTCACAACAGGCGTCTTGGTGTTGATAACCA
TGCTACCAATGATTCCACAGTCTGGGAAACAGCATCTTCTTGATTTCTTTGACATTTTTGGCCGTCTGTC
ATCATGGTGCCTGAAGAAACCGGGCCACGTGGCGGAAGTCTATCTTGTCCATCTCCATGCCAGTGTGTAC
GCACTCTTTCATCGCCTTTATGGAATGTACCCTTGCAACTTCGTCTCCTTTTTGCGTTCTCATTACAGTA
TGAAAGAAAACCTGGAGACTTTTGAAGAAGTGGTCAAGCCAATGATGGAGCATGTGCGAATTCATCCGGA
ATTAGTGACTGGATCCAAGGACCATGAGCTGGACCCTCGAAGGTG
