>Addgene plasmid #8995 | pRK7-FLAG-TSC1 | addgene partial sequence | sequence record 81282 | SV40pA-R 5'-GAAATTTGTGATGCTATTGC-3'
AGCTGCATAACAGTTGGGCCATGGCGGCCATCGATTAGCTGTGTTCATGATGAGTCTCATTGTAGTCCAT
GATATGTAGCTGTCCAACACTGTCCGGGGTCGGGGGAGACGGGTGAGGGCCATCTAGGTTCAGGGGAATC
TTGGCTTCCACACCCAAGTCTTTGCCCAGTTCTGTCTTTAGGCTCTCAGAAAGGCTACTGGTCATGCCGT
CCTCATCACACTGGCTCTCGCTCTTATTACGAAATAACTCTCGAGCCTTCATACCCAGGAAGCTTTTTGA
ACTGGGAAGTGAGCCCACAGTGGTGGGGATGCTGGCAGACGCTTCTCCCATAGTCGTCTCCCACCGACTG
CTGAATGGGCCTGCCCTCTGGTGTGGGGGTTTCTCTGGGGTAGAAAGCTCGCTGCTGCTGCTGCTGCTGC
CTCCACCACCTCTGCTTCCACTACTGCCCCGGGCGCTGCTGGGCCTGGGGGTCTTGGTCTCACCGTTGTG
GCCAGATGCCTCTTCATTGTGCCCTACCATGGAATCTGAGCACCCGTCATTACAACAGTCAAGCCTTTCT
TCTGCTGCTTCAGCTGCTTCTGCTTTTTCTTCTTCAAGTTTTTTCAGGAGGCCATCTTTCTCCAACCTGC
CATATAAATCTAAGATCTCCAATTCAAACACCTGGGTTATCCTTTTCTGAGCCTCATACCTGCTCTCTGC
GGCCTGCAGCTGTCCTCTTGCCTGGAGTTTGACATCCTCTAGATATTTCTTCTGTTCCAAAAGAAGGTGG
TCTTTCTTGGCCAGGTGAGATTCCAGTTCCAAAATCCGTTTTTGGGAGGTATCAAGCCTCTGAGTCTGCT
GGAGAACATGGCTTCTGTTTTTTTCTAGCTCTTTCCGATAGGCGGCTTTCATCATTTCTACTTCCTTTGT
GGTATCTGAGTGCTTGTTCTGCAGTTGTTCCAAATAGAGCTCGTTGACCTCCCCAAGAACCAACAGCTG
